Addgene plasmid #84746: pY31
Purpose: Expresses huLbCpf1-P2A-puro and crRNA guide
Depositing lab: Feng Zhang. Depositing organization: Broad Institute. Publication: Multiplex gene editing by CRISPR-Cpf1 using a single crRNA array. Zetsche B, Heidenreich M, Mohanraju P, Fedorova I, Kneppers J, DeGennaro EM, Winblad N, Choudhury SR, Abudayyeh OO, Gootenberg JS, Wu WY, Scott DA, Severinov K, van der Oost J, Zhang F. Nat Biotechnol. 2017 Jan;35(1):31-34. doi: 10.1038/nbt.3737. Epub 2016 Dec 5. PubMed 27918548.
Backbone
  Vector backbone: pcDNA3.1
  Backbone size w/o insert (bp): 5620
  Total vector size (bp): 10108
  Vector type: Mammalian Expression, CRISPR
  Selectable markers: Puromycin
Growth in bacteria
  Bacterial resistance: Ampicillin, 100 μg/mL
  Growth temperature: 37°C
  Growth strain: NEB Stable
  Copy number: High Copy
Gene/Insert 1
  Gene/Insert name: huLbCpf1 (alt name: huLbCas12a)
  Species: Synthetic
  Insert size (bp): 4392
  Promoter: CMV
  Tag / fusion protein: NLS (C terminal on insert); 3xHA (C terminal on insert)
  Cloning method: Gibson Cloning
  Sequencing primers: 5′ cgcaaatgggcggtaggcgtg
Gene/Insert 2
  Gene/Insert name: puromycin resistance gene (alt name: puro)
  Species: Synthetic
  Insert size (bp): 594
  Tag / fusion protein: T2A (N terminal on insert)
Terms and licenses: Academic/Nonprofit Terms; Industry Terms: Not Available to Industry
Depositor comments: Modified pY027 plasmid with T2A-puro after huLbCpf1. Contains a BsmBI cloning cassette for U6 driven crRNA expression.
How to cite: pY31 was a gift from Feng Zhang (Addgene plasmid # 84746 ; http://n2t.net/addgene:84746 ; RRID:Addgene_84746)
