[The description below was written by a language model from this plasmid's Addgene catalogue record and pLannotate feature annotations shown in this document.]
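Description:
pY31 is a 10.1 kb mammalian expression and CRISPR plasmid built on the pcDNA3.1 backbone that delivers both components of a Cpf1 (Cas12a) genome-editing system from one vector. It is propagated in E. coli as a high-copy plasmid through a ColE1/pUC-type origin with ampicillin selection (AmpR under its own bla promoter). It also retains the f1 phage origin typical of this backbone.

The main payload is a humanized, synthetic coding sequence for LbCpf1 from Lachnospiraceae bacterium ND2006, driven by the CMV immediate-early enhancer and promoter and terminated by the bGH polyadenylation signal. A T7 promoter lies just upstream of the coding sequence. The nuclease is fused at its C terminus to a bipartite nucleoplasmin nuclear localization signal and, according to the catalogue entry, a 3xHA epitope tag, although the feature table does not annotate the HA tag. Downstream in the same transcript is a puromycin N-acetyltransferase gene joined through a 2A self-cleaving peptide, so nuclease and resistance marker are produced as separate proteins from one open reading frame and transfected cells can be enriched with puromycin. The record is inconsistent about the peptide, calling it P2A in the purpose line but T2A in the insert fields and depositor comments.

A separate human U6 RNA polymerase III promoter drives crRNA expression, and the depositor notes a BsmBI cloning cassette there for inserting guide sequences. The backbone's SV40 promoter–neomycin resistance cassette with SV40 poly(A) is still annotated, though only puromycin is listed as the selectable marker. The plasmid is described as a derivative of pY027 and comes from work on multiplex gene editing with Cpf1 and crRNA arrays.
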