Features (pLannotate 1.2.2; 23 found; start..end, strand, type, name):
     28..80      -  misc_feature   bom (fragment): basis of mobility region from pBR322
    170..410     +  promoter       U6 promoter: RNA polymerase III promoter for human U6 snRNA
    539..918     +  enhancer       CMV enhancer: human cytomegalovirus immediate early enhancer
    919..1122    +  promoter       CMV promoter: human cytomegalovirus (CMV) immediate early promoter
   1118..1151    +  LTR            5' LTR (truncated) (fragment): truncated 5' long terminal repeat (LTR) from HIV-1
   1167..1185    +  promoter       T7 promoter: promoter for bacteriophage T7 RNA polymerase
   1233..4916    +  CDS            LbCpf1: CRISPR-associated protein from Lachnospiraceae bacterium ND2006 (Zetsche et al., 2015)
   4917..4964    +  CDS            nucleoplasmin NLS: bipartite nuclear localization signal from nucleoplasmin
   5030..5625    +  CDS            PuroR: puromycin N-acetyltransferase; pac from Streptomyces; confers resistance to puromycin
   5708..5932    +  polyA_signal   bGH poly(A) signal: bovine growth hormone polyadenylation signal
   5936..5957    +  promoter       SV40 promoter (fragment): SV40 enhancer and early promoter
   5978..6406    +  rep_origin     f1 ori (sequence partly withheld): f1 bacteriophage origin of replication; arrow indicates direction of (+) strand synthesis
   6420..6749    +  promoter       SV40 promoter: SV40 enhancer and early promoter
   6816..7607    +  CDS            neo: KKA2_KLEPN - Also known as kan, nptII. Experimental evidence at protein level: Swiss-Prot protein existence level 1. Resistance to kanamycin, neomycin, paromomycin, ribostamycin, butirosin and gentamicin B. From Klebsiella pneumoniae.
   7631..7789    +  CDS            ble (fragment): BLE_KLEPN - Experimental evidence at protein level: Swiss-Prot protein existence level 1. Binding protein with a strong affinity to the bleomycin family of antibiotics. Binds to CL990; an antimitotic-antibiotic compound. From Klebsiella pneumoniae.
   7784..7905    +  polyA_signal   SV40 poly(A) signal: SV40 polyadenylation signal
   7978..7994    -  protein_bind   lac operator: The lac repressor binds to the lac operator to inhibit transcription in E. coli. This inhibition can be relieved by adding lactose or isopropyl-β-D-thiogalactopyranoside (IPTG). lac repressor encoded by lacI
   8002..8032    -  promoter       lac promoter: promoter for the E. coli lac operon
   8047..8068    -  protein_bind   CAP binding site: CAP binding activates transcription in the presence of cAMP. E. coli catabolite activator protein
   8081..8173    -  CDS            lacI (fragment): lac repressor; lacI; The lac repressor binds to the lac operator to inhibit transcription in E. coli. This inhibition can be relieved by adding lactose or isopropyl-β-D-thiogalactopyranoside (IPTG).
   8356..8941    -  rep_origin     ori: high-copy-number ColE1/pMB1/pBR322/pUC origin of replication
   9112..9972    -  CDS            AmpR: β-lactamase; bla; confers resistance to ampicillin, carbenicillin, and related antibiotics
   9973..10077   -  promoter       AmpR promoter: bla
>Addgene plasmid #84746 | pY31 | depositor full sequence | sequence record 162433 | pY31 sequence 10108 bps
GACGGATCGGGAGATCTCCCGATCCCCTATGGTGCACTCTCAGTACAATCTGCTCTGATGCCGCATAGTT
AAGCCAGTATCTGCTCCCTGCTTGTGTGTTGGAGGTCGCTGAGTAGTGCGCGAGCAAAATTTAAGCTACA
ACAAGGCAAGGCTTGACCGACTTAATTAAGAGGGCCTATTTCCCATGATTCCTTCATATTTGCATATACG
ATACAAGGCTGTTAGAGAGATAATTGGAATTAATTTGACTGTAAACACAAAGATATTAGTACAAAATACG
TGACGTAGAAAGTAATAATTTCTTGGGTAGTTTGCAGTTTTAAAATTATGTTTTAAAATGGACTATCATA
TGCTTACCGTAACTTGAAAGTATTTCGATTTCTTGGCTTTATATATCTTGTGGAAAGGACGAAACACCGT
AATTTCTACTAAGTGTAGATGGAGACGATATATCGTCTCTTTTTCAATTGCATGAAGAATCTGCTTAGGG
TTAGGCGTTTTGCGCTGCTTCGCGATGTACGGGCCAGATATACGCGTTGACATTGATTATTGACTAGTTA
TTAATAGTAATCAATTACGGGGTCATTAGTTCATAGCCCATATATGGAGTTCCGCGTTACATAACTTACG
GTAAATGGCCCGCCTGGCTGACCGCCCAACGACCCCCGCCCATTGACGTCAATAATGACGTATGTTCCCA
TAGTAACGCCAATAGGGACTTTCCATTGACGTCAATGGGTGGAGTATTTACGGTAAACTGCCCACTTGGC
AGTACATCAAGTGTATCATATGCCAAGTACGCCCCCTATTGACGTCAATGACGGTAAATGGCCCGCCTGG
CATTATGCCCAGTACATGACCTTATGGGACTTTCCTACTTGGCAGTACATCTACGTATTAGTCATCGCTA
TTACCATGGTGATGCGGTTTTGGCAGTACATCAATGGGCGTGGATAGCGGTTTGACTCACGGGGATTTCC
AAGTCTCCACCCCATTGACGTCAATGGGAGTTTGTTTTGGCACCAAAATCAACGGGACTTTCCAAAATGT
CGTAACAACTCCGCCCCATTGACGCAAATGGGCGGTAGGCGTGTACGGTGGGAGGTCTATATAAGCAGAG
CTCTCTGGCTAACTAGAGAACCCACTGCTTACTGGCTTATCGAAATTAATACGACTCACTATAGGGAGAC
CCAAGCTGGCTAGCGTTTAAACTTAAGCTTGGTACCGCCACCATGAGCAAGCTGGAGAAGTTTACAAACT
GCTACTCCCTGTCTAAGACCCTGAGGTTCAAGGCCATCCCTGTGGGCAAGACCCAGGAGAACATCGACAA
TAAGCGGCTGCTGGTGGAGGACGAGAAGAGAGCCGAGGATTATAAGGGCGTGAAGAAGCTGCTGGATCGC
TACTATCTGTCTTTTATCAACGACGTGCTGCACAGCATCAAGCTGAAGAATCTGAACAATTACATCAGCC
TGTTCCGGAAGAAAACCAGAACCGAGAAGGAGAATAAGGAGCTGGAGAACCTGGAGATCAATCTGCGGAA
GGAGATCGCCAAGGCCTTCAAGGGCAACGAGGGCTACAAGTCCCTGTTTAAGAAGGATATCATCGAGACA
ATCCTGCCAGAGTTCCTGGACGATAAGGACGAGATCGCCCTGGTGAACAGCTTCAATGGCTTTACCACAG
CCTTCACCGGCTTCTTTGATAACAGAGAGAATATGTTTTCCGAGGAGGCCAAGAGCACATCCATCGCCTT
CAGGTGTATCAACGAGAATCTGACCCGCTACATCTCTAATATGGACATCTTCGAGAAGGTGGACGCCATC
TTTGATAAGCACGAGGTGCAGGAGATCAAGGAGAAGATCCTGAACAGCGACTATGATGTGGAGGATTTCT
TTGAGGGCGAGTTCTTTAACTTTGTGCTGACACAGGAGGGCATCGACGTGTATAACGCCATCATCGGCGG
CTTCGTGACCGAGAGCGGCGAGAAGATCAAGGGCCTGAACGAGTACATCAACCTGTATAATCAGAAAACC
AAGCAGAAGCTGCCTAAGTTTAAGCCACTGTATAAGCAGGTGCTGAGCGATCGGGAGTCTCTGAGCTTCT
ACGGCGAGGGCTATACATCCGATGAGGAGGTGCTGGAGGTGTTTAGAAACACCCTGAACAAGAACAGCGA
GATCTTCAGCTCCATCAAGAAGCTGGAGAAGCTGTTCAAGAATTTTGACGAGTACTCTAGCGCCGGCATC
TTTGTGAAGAACGGCCCCGCCATCAGCACAATCTCCAAGGATATCTTCGGCGAGTGGAACGTGATCCGGG
ACAAGTGGAATGCCGAGTATGACGATATCCACCTGAAGAAGAAGGCCGTGGTGACCGAGAAGTACGAGGA
CGATCGGAGAAAGTCCTTCAAGAAGATCGGCTCCTTTTCTCTGGAGCAGCTGCAGGAGTACGCCGACGCC
GATCTGTCTGTGGTGGAGAAGCTGAAGGAGATCATCATCCAGAAGGTGGATGAGATCTACAAGGTGTATG
GCTCCTCTGAGAAGCTGTTCGACGCCGATTTTGTGCTGGAGAAGAGCCTGAAGAAGAACGACGCCGTGGT
GGCCATCATGAAGGACCTGCTGGATTCTGTGAAGAGCTTCGAGAATTACATCAAGGCCTTCTTTGGCGAG
GGCAAGGAGACAAACAGGGACGAGTCCTTCTATGGCGATTTTGTGCTGGCCTACGACATCCTGCTGAAGG
TGGACCACATCTACGATGCCATCCGCAATTATGTGACCCAGAAGCCCTACTCTAAGGATAAGTTCAAGCT
GTATTTTCAGAACCCTCAGTTCATGGGCGGCTGGGACAAGGATAAGGAGACAGACTATCGGGCCACCATC
CTGAGATACGGCTCCAAGTACTATCTGGCCATCATGGATAAGAAGTACGCCAAGTGCCTGCAGAAGATCG
ACAAGGACGATGTGAACGGCAATTACGAGAAGATCAACTATAAGCTGCTGCCCGGCCCTAATAAGATGCT
GCCAAAGGTGTTCTTTTCTAAGAAGTGGATGGCCTACTATAACCCCAGCGAGGACATCCAGAAGATCTAC
AAGAATGGCACATTCAAGAAGGGCGATATGTTTAACCTGAATGACTGTCACAAGCTGATCGACTTCTTTA
AGGATAGCATCTCCCGGTATCCAAAGTGGTCCAATGCCTACGATTTCAACTTTTCTGAGACAGAGAAGTA
TAAGGACATCGCCGGCTTTTACAGAGAGGTGGAGGAGCAGGGCTATAAGGTGAGCTTCGAGTCTGCCAGC
AAGAAGGAGGTGGATAAGCTGGTGGAGGAGGGCAAGCTGTATATGTTCCAGATCTATAACAAGGACTTTT
CCGATAAGTCTCACGGCACACCCAATCTGCACACCATGTACTTCAAGCTGCTGTTTGACGAGAACAATCA
CGGACAGATCAGGCTGAGCGGAGGAGCAGAGCTGTTCATGAGGCGCGCCTCCCTGAAGAAGGAGGAGCTG
GTGGTGCACCCAGCCAACTCCCCTATCGCCAACAAGAATCCAGATAATCCCAAGAAAACCACAACCCTGT
CCTACGACGTGTATAAGGATAAGAGGTTTTCTGAGGACCAGTACGAGCTGCACATCCCAATCGCCATCAA
TAAGTGCCCCAAGAACATCTTCAAGATCAATACAGAGGTGCGCGTGCTGCTGAAGCACGACGATAACCCC
TATGTGATCGGCATCGATAGGGGCGAGCGCAATCTGCTGTATATCGTGGTGGTGGACGGCAAGGGCAACA
TCGTGGAGCAGTATTCCCTGAACGAGATCATCAACAACTTCAACGGCATCAGGATCAAGACAGATTACCA
CTCTCTGCTGGACAAGAAGGAGAAGGAGAGGTTCGAGGCCCGCCAGAACTGGACCTCCATCGAGAATATC
AAGGAGCTGAAGGCCGGCTATATCTCTCAGGTGGTGCACAAGATCTGCGAGCTGGTGGAGAAGTACGATG
CCGTGATCGCCCTGGAGGACCTGAACTCTGGCTTTAAGAATAGCCGCGTGAAGGTGGAGAAGCAGGTGTA
TCAGAAGTTCGAGAAGATGCTGATCGATAAGCTGAACTACATGGTGGACAAGAAGTCTAATCCTTGTGCA
ACAGGCGGCGCCCTGAAGGGCTATCAGATCACCAATAAGTTCGAGAGCTTTAAGTCCATGTCTACCCAGA
ACGGCTTCATCTTTTACATCCCTGCCTGGCTGACATCCAAGATCGATCCATCTACCGGCTTTGTGAACCT
GCTGAAAACCAAGTATACCAGCATCGCCGATTCCAAGAAGTTCATCAGCTCCTTTGACAGGATCATGTAC
GTGCCCGAGGAGGATCTGTTCGAGTTTGCCCTGGACTATAAGAACTTCTCTCGCACAGACGCCGATTACA
TCAAGAAGTGGAAGCTGTACTCCTACGGCAACCGGATCAGAATCTTCCGGAATCCTAAGAAGAACAACGT
GTTCGACTGGGAGGAGGTGTGCCTGACCAGCGCCTATAAGGAGCTGTTCAACAAGTACGGCATCAATTAT
CAGCAGGGCGATATCAGAGCCCTGCTGTGCGAGCAGTCCGACAAGGCCTTCTACTCTAGCTTTATGGCCC
TGATGAGCCTGATGCTGCAGATGCGGAACAGCATCACAGGCCGCACCGACGTGGATTTTCTGATCAGCCC
TGTGAAGAACTCCGACGGCATCTTCTACGATAGCCGGAACTATGAGGCCCAGGAGAATGCCATCCTGCCA
AAGAACGCCGACGCCAATGGCGCCTATAACATCGCCAGAAAGGTGCTGTGGGCCATCGGCCAGTTCAAGA
AGGCCGAGGACGAGAAGCTGGATAAGGTGAAGATCGCCATCTCTAACAAGGAGTGGCTGGAGTACGCCCA
GACCAGCGTGAAGCACAAAAGGCCGGCGGCCACGAAAAAGGCCGGCCAGGCAAAAAAGAAAAAGGGATCC
GGCGCAACAAACTTCTCTCTGCTGAAACAAGCCGGAGATGTCGAAGAGAATCCTGGACCGACCGAGTACA
AGCCCACGGTGCGCCTCGCCACCCGCGACGACGTCCCCAGGGCCGTACGCACCCTCGCCGCCGCGTTCGC
CGACTACCCCGCCACGCGCCACACCGTCGATCCGGACCGCCACATCGAGCGGGTCACCGAGCTGCAAGAA
CTCTTCCTCACGCGCGTCGGGCTCGACATCGGCAAGGTGTGGGTCGCGGACGACGGCGCCGCGGTGGCGG
TCTGGACCACGCCGGAGAGCGTCGAAGCGGGGGCGGTGTTCGCCGAGATCGGCCCGCGCATGGCCGAGTT
GAGCGGTTCCCGGCTGGCCGCGCAGCAACAGATGGAAGGCCTCCTGGCGCCGCACCGGCCCAAGGAGCCC
GCGTGGTTCCTGGCCACCGTCGGAGTCTCGCCCGACCACCAGGGCAAGGGTCTGGGCAGCGCCGTCGTGC
TCCCCGGAGTGGAGGCGGCCGAGCGCGCCGGGGTGCCCGCCTTCCTGGAGACCTCCGCGCCCCGCAACCT
CCCCTTCTACGAGCGGCTCGGCTTCACCGTCACCGCCGACGTCGAGGTGCCCGAAGGACCGCGCACCTGG
TGCATGACCCGCAAGCCCGGTGCCTAAGTAAGAATTCTGCAGATATCCAGCACAGTGGCGGCCGCTCGAG
TCTAGAGGGCCCGTTTAAACCCGCTGATCAGCCTCGACTGTGCCTTCTAGTTGCCAGCCATCTGTTGTTT
GCCCCTCCCCCGTGCCTTCCTTGACCCTGGAAGGTGCCACTCCCACTGTCCTTTCCTAATAAAATGAGGA
AATTGCATCGCATTGTCTGAGTAGGTGTCATTCTATTCTGGGGGGTGGGGTGGGGCAGGACAGCAAGGGG
GAGGATTGGGAAGACAATAGCAGGCATGCTGGGGATGCGGTGGGCTCTATGGCTTCTGAGGCGGAAAGAA
CCAGCTGGGGCTCTAGGGGGTATCCCC
[124 nt withheld, positions 5978-6101]
C
[91 nt withheld, positions 6103-6193]
A
[49 nt withheld, positions 6195-6243]
CCTTTGACGTTGGAGTCCACGTTCTTT
[37 nt withheld, positions 6271-6307]
ACCCTATCTCGGTCTATTCTTTTGATTTATAAGGGATTTTGCCGATTTCGGCCTATTGGTTAAAAAATGA
GCTGATTTAACAAAAATTTAACGCGAATTAATTCTGTGGAATGTGTGTCAGTTAGGGTGTGGAAAGTCCC
CAGGCTCCCCAGCAGGCAGAAGTATGCAAAGCATGCATCTCAATTAGTCAGCAACCAGGTGTGGAAAGTC
CCCAGGCTCCCCAGCAGGCAGAAGTATGCAAAGCATGCATCTCAATTAGTCAGCAACCATAGTCCCGCCC
CTAACTCCGCCCATCCCGCCCCTAACTCCGCCCAGTTCCGCCCATTCTCCGCCCCATGGCTGACTAATTT
TTTTTATTTATGCAGAGGCCGAGGCCGCCTCTGCCTCTGAGCTATTCCAGAAGTAGTGAGGAGGCTTTTT
TGGAGGCCTAGGCTTTTGCAAAAAGCTCCCGGGAGCTTGTATATCCATTTTCGGATCTGATCAAGAGACA
GGATGAGGATCGTTTCGCATGATTGAACAAGATGGATTGCACGCAGGTTCTCCGGCCGCTTGGGTGGAGA
GGCTATTCGGCTATGACTGGGCACAACAGACAATCGGCTGCTCTGATGCCGCCGTGTTCCGGCTGTCAGC
GCAGGGGCGCCCGGTTCTTTTTGTCAAGACCGACCTGTCCGGTGCCCTGAATGAACTGCAGGACGAGGCA
GCGCGGCTATCGTGGCTGGCCACGACGGGCGTTCCTTGCGCAGCTGTGCTCGACGTTGTCACTGAAGCGG
GAAGGGACTGGCTGCTATTGGGCGAAGTGCCGGGGCAGGATCTCCTGTCATCTCACCTTGCTCCTGCCGA
GAAAGTATCCATCATGGCTGATGCAATGCGGCGGCTGCATACGCTTGATCCGGCTACCTGCCCATTCGAC
CACCAAGCGAAACATCGCATCGAGCGAGCACGTACTCGGATGGAAGCCGGTCTTGTCGATCAGGATGATC
TGGACGAAGAGCATCAGGGGCTCGCGCCAGCCGAACTGTTCGCCAGGCTCAAGGCGCGCATGCCCGACGG
CGAGGATCTCGTCGTGACCCATGGCGATGCCTGCTTGCCGAATATCATGGTGGAAAATGGCCGCTTTTCT
GGATTCATCGACTGTGGCCGGCTGGGTGTGGCGGACCGCTATCAGGACATAGCGTTGGCTACCCGTGATA
TTGCTGAAGAGCTTGGCGGCGAATGGGCTGACCGCTTCCTCGTGCTTTACGGTATCGCCGCTCCCGATTC
GCAGCGCATCGCCTTCTATCGCCTTCTTGACGAGTTCTTCTGAGCGGGACTCTGGGGTTCGAAATGACCG
ACCAAGCGACGCCCAACCTGCCATCACGAGATTTCGATTCCACCGCCGCCTTCTATGAAAGGTTGGGCTT
CGGAATCGTTTTCCGGGACGCCGGCTGGATGATCCTCCAGCGCGGGGATCTCATGCTGGAGTTCTTCGCC
CACCCCAACTTGTTTATTGCAGCTTATAATGGTTACAAATAAAGCAATAGCATCACAAATTTCACAAATA
AAGCATTTTTTTCACTGCATTCTAGTTGTGGTTTGTCCAAACTCATCAATGTATCTTATCATGTCTGTAT
ACCGTCGACCTCTAGCTAGAGCTTGGCGTAATCATGGTCATAGCTGTTTCCTGTGTGAAATTGTTATCCG
CTCACAATTCCACACAACATACGAGCCGGAAGCATAAAGTGTAAAGCCTGGGGTGCCTAATGAGTGAGCT
AACTCACATTAATTGCGTTGCGCTCACTGCCCGCTTTCCAGTCGGGAAACCTGTCGTGCCAGCTGCATTA
ATGAATCGGCCAACGCGCGGGGAGAGGCGGTTTGCGTATTGGGCGCTCTTCCGCTTCCTCGCTCACTGAC
TCGCTGCGCTCGGTCGTTCGGCTGCGGCGAGCGGTATCAGCTCACTCAAAGGCGGTAATACGGTTATCCA
CAGAATCAGGGGATAACGCAGGAAAGAACATGTGAGCAAAAGGCCAGCAAAAGGCCAGGAACCGTAAAAA
GGCCGCGTTGCTGGCGTTTTTCCATAGGCTCCGCCCCCCTGACGAGCATCACAAAAATCGACGCTCAAGT
CAGAGGTGGCGAAACCCGACAGGACTATAAAGATACCAGGCGTTTCCCCCTGGAAGCTCCCTCGTGCGCT
CTCCTGTTCCGACCCTGCCGCTTACCGGATACCTGTCCGCCTTTCTCCCTTCGGGAAGCGTGGCGCTTTC
TCATAGCTCACGCTGTAGGTATCTCAGTTCGGTGTAGGTCGTTCGCTCCAAGCTGGGCTGTGTGCACGAA
CCCCCCGTTCAGCCCGACCGCTGCGCCTTATCCGGTAACTATCGTCTTGAGTCCAACCCGGTAAGACACG
ACTTATCGCCACTGGCAGCAGCCACTGGTAACAGGATTAGCAGAGCGAGGTATGTAGGCGGTGCTACAGA
GTTCTTGAAGTGGTGGCCTAACTACGGCTACACTAGAAGAACAGTATTTGGTATCTGCGCTCTGCTGAAG
CCAGTTACCTTCGGAAAAAGAGTTGGTAGCTCTTGATCCGGCAAACAAACCACCGCTGGTAGCGGTTTTT
TTGTTTGCAAGCAGCAGATTACGCGCAGAAAAAAAGGATCTCAAGAAGATCCTTTGATCTTTTCTACGGG
GTCTGACGCTCAGTGGAACGAAAACTCACGTTAAGGGATTTTGGTCATGAGATTATCAAAAAGGATCTTC
ACCTAGATCCTTTTAAATTAAAAATGAAGTTTTAAATCAATCTAAAGTATATATGAGTAAACTTGGTCTG
ACAGTTACCAATGCTTAATCAGTGAGGCACCTATCTCAGCGATCTGTCTATTTCGTTCATCCATAGTTGC
CTGACTCCCCGTCGTGTAGATAACTACGATACGGGAGGGCTTACCATCTGGCCCCAGTGCTGCAATGATA
CCGCGAGACCCACGCTCACCGGCTCCAGATTTATCAGCAATAAACCAGCCAGCCGGAAGGGCCGAGCGCA
GAAGTGGTCCTGCAACTTTATCCGCCTCCATCCAGTCTATTAATTGTTGCCGGGAAGCTAGAGTAAGTAG
TTCGCCAGTTAATAGTTTGCGCAACGTTGTTGCCATTGCTACAGGCATCGTGGTGTCACGCTCGTCGTTT
GGTATGGCTTCATTCAGCTCCGGTTCCCAACGATCAAGGCGAGTTACATGATCCCCCATGTTGTGCAAAA
AAGCGGTTAGCTCCTTCGGTCCTCCGATCGTTGTCAGAAGTAAGTTGGCCGCAGTGTTATCACTCATGGT
TATGGCAGCACTGCATAATTCTCTTACTGTCATGCCATCCGTAAGATGCTTTTCTGTGACTGGTGAGTAC
TCAACCAAGTCATTCTGAGAATAGTGTATGCGGCGACCGAGTTGCTCTTGCCCGGCGTCAATACGGGATA
ATACCGCGCCACATAGCAGAACTTTAAAAGTGCTCATCATTGGAAAACGTTCTTCGGGGCGAAAACTCTC
AAGGATCTTACCGCTGTTGAGATCCAGTTCGATGTAACCCACTCGTGCACCCAACTGATCTTCAGCATCT
TTTACTTTCACCAGCGTTTCTGGGTGAGCAAAAACAGGAAGGCAAAATGCCGCAAAAAAGGGAATAAGGG
CGACACGGAAATGTTGAATACTCATACTCTTCCTTTTTCAATATTATTGAAGCATTTATCAGGGTTATTG
TCTCATGAGCGGATACATATTTGAATGTATTTAGAAAAATAAACAAATAGGGGTTCCGCGCACATTTCCC
CGAAAAGTGCCACCTGACGTC
