>Addgene plasmid #84746 | pY31 | addgene partial sequence | sequence record 165342 | Amp-R 5'-ATAATACCGCGCCACATAGC-3'
GCTCATCATTGGAAAACGTTCTTCGGGGCGAAAACTCTCAAGGATCTTACCGCTGTTGAGATCCAGTTCG
ATGTAACCCACTCGTGCACCCAACTGATCTTCAGCATCTTTTACTTTCACCAGCGTTTCTGGGTGAGCAA
AAACAGGAAGGCAAAATGCCGCAAAAAAGGGAATAAGGGCGACACGGAAATGTTGAATACTCATACTCTT
CCTTTTTCAATATTATTGAAGCATTTATCAGGGTTATTGTCTCATGAGCGGATACATATTTGAATGTATT
TAGAAAAATAAACAAATAGGGGTTCCGCGCACATTTCCCCGAAAAGTGCCACCTGACGTCGACGGATCGG
GAGATCTCCCGATCCCCTATGGTGCACTCTCAGTACAATCTGCTCTGATGCCGCATAGTTAAGCCAGTAT
CTGCTCCCTGCTTGTGTGTTGGAGGTCGCTGAGTAGTGCGCGAGCAAAATTTAAGCTACAACAAGGCAAG
GCTTGACCGACTTAATTAAGAGGGCCTATTTCCCATGATTCCTTCATATTTGCATATACGATACAAGGCT
GTTAGAGAGATAATTGGAATTAATTTGACTGTAAACACAAAGATATTAGTACAAAATACGTGACGTAGAA
AGTAATAATTTCTTGGGTAGTTTGCAGTTTTAAAATTATGTTTTAAAATGGACTATCATATGCTTACCGT
AACTTGAAAGTATTTCGATTTCTTGGCTTTATATATCTTGTGGAAAGGACGAAACACCGTAATTTCTACT
AAGTGTAGATGGAGACGATATATCGTCTCTTTTTCAATTGCATGAAGAATCTGCTTAGGGTTAGGCGTTT
TGCGCTGCTTCGCGATGTACGGGCCAGATATACGCGTTGACATTGATTATTGACTAGTTATTAATAGTAA
TCAATTACGGGGTCATTAGTTCATAGCCCATATATGGAGTTCCGCGTTACATAACTTACGGTAAATGGCC
CGCCTGGCT
