>Addgene plasmid #84746 | pY31 | addgene partial sequence | sequence record 165345 | CMV-F 5'-CGCAAATGGGCGGTAGGCGTG-3'
CTATATAAGCAGAGCTCTCTGGCTAACTAGAGAACCCACTGCTTACTGGCTTATCGAAATTAATACGACT
CACTATAGGGAGACCCAAGCTGGCTAGCGTTTAAACTTAAGCTTGGTACCGCCACCATGAGCAAGCTGGA
GAAGTTTACAAACTGCTACTCCCTGTCTAAGACCCTGAGGTTCAAGGCCATCCCTGTGGGCAAGACCCAG
GAGAACATCGACAATAAGCGGCTGCTGGTGGAGGACGAGAAGAGAGCCGAGGATTATAAGGGCGTGAAGA
AGCTGCTGGATCGCTACTATCTGTCTTTTATCAACGACGTGCTGCACAGCATCAAGCTGAAGAATCTGAA
CAATTACATCAGCCTGTTCCGGAAGAAAACCAGAACCGAGAAGGAGAATAAGGAGCTGGAGAACCTGGAG
ATCAATCTGCGGAAGGAGATCGCCAAGGCCTTCAAGGGCAACGAGGGCTACAAGTCCCTGTTTAAGAAGG
ATATCATCGAGACAATCCTGCCAGAGTTCCTGGACGATAAGGACGAGATCGCCCTGGTGAACAGCTTCAA
TGGCTTTACCACAGCCTTCACCGGCTTCTTTGATAACAGAGAGAATATGTTTTCCGAGGAGGCCAAGAGC
ACATCCATCGCCTTCAGGTGTATCAACGAGAATCTGACCCGCTACATCTCTAATATGGACATCTTCGAGA
AGGTGGACGCCATCTTTGATAAGCACGAGGTGCAGGAGATCAAGGAGAAGATCCTGAACAGCGACTATGA
TGTGGAGGATTTCTTTGAGGGCGAGTTCTTTAACTTTGTGCTGACACAGGAGGGCATCGACGTGTATAAC
GCCATCATCGGCGGCTTCGTGACCGAGAGCGGCGAGAAGATCAAGGGCCTGAACGAGTACATCAACCTGT
ATAATCAGAAAACCAAGCAGAAGCTGCCTAAGTTTAAGCCACTGTATAAGCAGGTGCTGAGCGATCGGGA
GTCTCTGAGCTTCTACGGC
