>Addgene plasmid #84746 | pY31 | addgene partial sequence | sequence record 165348 | JBS21 5'-TCGTAGAAGGGGAGGTTGCG-3'
GGAAGGCGGGCACCCCGGCGCGCTCGGCCGCCTCCACTCCGGGGAGCACGACGGCGCTGCCCAGACCCTT
GCCCTGGTGGTCGGGCGAGACTCCGACGGTGGCCAGGAACCACGCGGGCTCCTTGGGCCGGTGCGGCGCC
AGGAGGCCTTCCATCTGTTGCTGCGCGGCCAGCCGGGAACCGCTCAACTCGGCCATGCGCGGGCCGATCT
CGGCGAACACCGCCCCCGCTTCGACGCTCTCCGGCGTGGTCCAGACCGCCACCGCGGCGCCGTCGTCCGC
GACCCACACCTTGCCGATGTCGAGCCCGACGCGCGTGAGGAAGAGTTCTTGCAGCTCGGTGACCCGCTCG
ATGTGGCGGTCCGGATCGACGGTGTGGCGCGTGGCGGGGTAGTCGGCGAACGCGGCGGCGAGGGTGCGTA
CGGCCCTGGGGACGTCGTCGCGGGTGGCGAGGCGCACCGTGGGCTTGTACTCGGTCGGTCCAGGATTCTC
TTCGACATCTCCGGCTTGTTTCAGCAGAGAGAAGTTTGTTGCGCCGGATCCCTTTTTCTTTTTTGCCTGG
CCGGCCTTTTTCGTGGCCGCCGGCCTTTTGTGCTTCACGCTGGTCTGGGCGTACTCCAGCCACTCCTTGT
TAGAGATGGCGATCTTCACCTTATCCAGCTTCTCGTCCTCGGCCTTCTTGAACTGGCCGATGGCCCACAG
CACCTTTCTGGCGATGTTATAGGCGCCATTGGCGTCGGCGTTCTTTGGCAGGATGGCATTCTCCTGGGCC
TCATAGTTCCGGCTATCGTAGAAGATGCCGTCGGAGTTCTTCACAGGGCTGATCAGAAAATCCACGTCGG
TGCGGCCTGTGATGCTGTTCCGCATCTGCAGCATCAGGCTCATCAGGGCCATAAAGCTAGAGTAGAAGGC
CTTGTCGGACTGCTCGCACAGCAGGGCTCTGATATCGCCCTGCTGATAATTGATGCCGTACTTGTTGAAC
AGCTCCTTATAGGCGCTGGTCAGGCACACCTCCTCCCAGTCGAACAC
